>Addgene plasmid #246308 | p305N-25 | addgene full sequence | sequence record 491149 | Addgene NGS Result
TTGAGATCCTTTTTTTCTGCGCGTAATCTGCTGCTTGCAAACAAAAAAACCACCGCTACCAGCGGTGGTT
TGTTTGCCGGATCAAGAGCTACCAACTCTTTTTCCGAAGGTAACTGGCTTCAGCAGAGCGCAGATACCAA
ATACTGTTCTTCTAGTGTAGCCGTAGTTAGGCCACCACTTCAAGAACTCTGTAGCACCGCCTACATACCT
CGCTCTGCTAATCCTGTTACCAGTGGCTGCTGCCAGTGGCGATAAGTCGTGTCTTACCGGGTTGGACTCA
AGACGATAGTTACCGGATAAGGCGCAGCGGTCGGGCTGAACGGGGGGTTCGTGCACACAGCCCAGCTTGG
AGCGAACGACCTACACCGAACTGAGATACCTACAGCGTGAGCTATGAGAAAGCGCCACGCTTCCCGAAGG
GAGAAAGGCGGACAGGTATCCGGTAAGCGGCAGGGTCGGAACAGGAGAGCGCACGAGGGAGCTTCCAGGG
GGAAACGCCTGGTATCTTTATAGTCCTGTCGGGTTTCGCCACCTCTGACTTGAGCGTCGATTTTTGTGAT
GCTCGTCAGGGGGGCGGAGCCTATGGAAAAACGCCAGCAACGCGGCCTTTTTACGGTTCCTGGCCTTTTG
CTGGCCTTTTGCTCACATGTTCTTTCCTGCGTTATCCCCTGATTCTGTGGATAACCGTATTACCGCCTTT
GAGTGAGCTGATACCGCTCGCCGCAGCCGAACGACCGAGCGCAGCGAGTCAGTGAGCGAGGAAGCGGAAG
AGGATCTCAGTAAAGCGCTGGCTGCTGAACCCCCAGCCGGAACTGACCCCACAAGGCCCTAGCGTTTGCA
ATGCACCAGGTCATCATTGACCCAGGCGTGTTCCACCAGGCCGCTGCCTCGCAACTCTTCGCAGGCTTCG
CCGACCTGCTCGCGCCACTTCTTCACGCGGGTGGAATCCGATCCGCACATGAGGCGGAAGGTTTCCAGCT
TGAGCGGGTACGGCTCCCGGTGCGAGCTGAAATAGTCGAACATCCGTCGGGCCGTCGGCGACAGCTTGCG
GTACTTCTCCCATATGAATTTCGTGTAGTGGTCGCCAGCAAACAGCACGACGATTTCCTCGTCGATCAGG
ACCTGGCAACGGGACGTTTTCTTGCCACGGTCCAGGACGCGGAAGCGGTGCAGCAGCGACACCGATTCCA
GGTGCCCAACGCGGTCGGACGTGAAGCCCATCGCCGTCGCCTGTAGGCGCGACAGGCATTCCTCGGCCTT
CGTGTAATACCGGCCATTGATCGACCAGCCCAGGTCCTGGCAAAGCTCGTAGAACGTGAAGGTGATCGGC
TCGCCGATAGGGGTGCGCTTCGCGTACTCCAACACCTGCTGCCACACCAGTTCGTCATCGTCGGCCCGCA
GCTCGACGCCGGTGTAGGTGATCTTCACGTCCTTGTTGACGTGGAAAATGACCTTGTTTTGCAGCGCCTC
GCGCGGGATTTTCTTGTTGCGCGTGGTGAACAGGGCAGAGCGGGCCGTGTCGTTTGGCATCGCTCGCATC
GTGTCCGGCCACGGCGCAATATCGAACAAGGAAAGCTGCATTTCCTTGATCTGCTGCTTCGTGTGTTTCA
GCAACGCGGCTTGCTTGGCCTCGCTGACCTGTTTTGCCAGGTCCTCGCCGGCGGTTTTTCGCTTCTTGGT
CGTCATAGTTCCTCGCGTGTCGATGGTCATCGACTTCGCCAAACCTGCCGCCTCCTGTTCGAGACGACGC
GAACGCTCCACGGCGGCCGATGGCGCGGGCAGGGCAGGGGGAGCCAGTTGCACGCTGTCGCGCTCGATCT
TGGCCGTAGCTTGCTGGGCCATCGAGCCGACGGACTGGAAGGTTTCGCGGGGCGCACGCATGACGGTGCG
GCTTGCGATGGTTTCGGCATCCTCGGCGGAAAACCCCGCGTCGATCAGTTCTTGCCTGTATGCCTTCCGG
TCAAACGTCCGATTCATTCACCCTCCTTGCGGGATTGCCCCGACTCACGCCGGGGCAATGTGCCCTTATT
CCTGATTTGATCCGCCTGGTGCCTTGGTGTCCAGATAATCCACCTTATCGGCAATGAAGTCGGTCCCGTA
GACCGTCTGGCCGTCCTTCTCGTACTTGGTATTCCGAATCTTGCCCTGCACGAATACCAGCGACCCCTTG
CCCAAATACTTGCCGTGGGCCTCGGCCTGAGAGCCAAAACACTTGATGCGGAAGAAGTCGGTGCGCTCCT
GCTTGTCGCCAGCATCGTTGCGCCACATCTAGGTACTAAAACAATTCATCCAGTAAAATATAATATTTTA
TTTTCTCCCAATCAGGCTTGATCCCCAGTAAGTCAAAAAATAGCTCGACATACTGTTCTTCCCCAATATC
CTCCCTGATCGACCGGACGCAGAAGGCAATGTCATACCACTTGTCCGCCCTGCCGCTTCTCCCAAGATCA
ATAAAGCCACTTACTTTGCCATCTTTCACAAAGATGTTGCTGTCTCCCAGGTCGCCGTGGGAAAAGACAA
GTTCCTCTTCGGGCTTTTCCGTCTTTAAAAAATCATACAGCTCGCGCGGATCTTTAAATGGGGTGTCTTC
TTCCCAGTTTTCGCAATCCACATCGGCCAGATCGTTATTCAGTAAGTAATCCAATTCGGCTAAGCGGCTG
TCTAAGCTATTCGTATAGGGACAATCCGATATGTCGATGGAGTGAAAGAGCCTGATGCACTCCGCATACA
GCTCGATAATCTTTTCAGGGCTTTGTTCATCTTCATACTCTTCCGAGCAAAGGACGCCATCGGCCTCACT
CATGAGCAGATTGCTCCAGCCATCATGCCGTTCAAGGTGCAGGACCTTTGGAACAGGCAGCTTTCCTTCC
AGCCATAGCATCATGTCCTTTTCCCGTTCCACATCATAGGTGGTCCCTTTATACCGGCTGTCCGTCATTT
TTAAATATAGGTTTTCATTTTCTCCCACCAGCTTATATACCTTAGCAGGAGACATTCCTTCCGTATCTTT
TACGCAGCGGTATTTTTCGATCAGTTTTTTCAATTCCGGTGATATTCTCATTTTAGCCATTTATTATTTC
CTTCCTCTTTTCTACAGTATTTAAAGATACCCCAAGAAGCTAATTATAACAAGACGAACTCCAATTCACT
GTTCCTTGCATTCTAAAACTTTAAATACCAGAAAACAGCTTTTTCAAAGTTGTTTTCAAAGTTGGCGTAT
AACATAGTATCGACGGAGCCGATTTTGAAACCACAATTATGGGTGATGCTGCCAACGCGAGAGCGGGCCG
GGAGGGTTCGAGAAGGGGGGGCACCCCCCTTCGGCGTGCGCGGTCACGCGCACAGGGCGCAGCCCTGGTT
AAAAACAAGGTTTATAAATATTGGTTTAAAAGCAGGTTAAAAGACAGGTTAGCGGTGGCCGAAAAACGGG
CGGAAACCCTTGCAAATGCTGGATTTTCTGCCTGTGGACAGCCCCTCAAATGTCAATAGGTGCGCCCCTC
ATCTGTCAGCACTCTGCCCCTCAAGTGTCAAGGATCGCGCCCCTCATCTGTCAGTAGTCGCGCCCCTCAA
GTGTCAATACCGCAGGGCACTTATCCCCAGGCTTGTCCACATCATCTGTGGGAAACTCGCGTAAAATCAG
GCGTTTTCGCCGATTTGCGAGGCTGGCCAGCTCCACGTCGCCGGCCGAAATCGAGCCTGCCCCTCATCTG
TCAACGCCGCGCCGGGTGAGTCGGCCCCTCAAGTGTCAACGTCCGCCCCTCATCTGTCAGTGAGGGCCAA
GTTTTCCGCGAGGTATCCACAACGCCGGCGGCTGCGGTGTCTCGCACACGGCTTCGACGGCGTTTCTGGC
GCGTTTGCAGGGCCATAGACGGCCGCCAGCCCAGCGGCGAGGGCAACCAGCCCGGTGAGCGTCTCTAGTG
GACTGATGGGCTGCCTGTATCGAGTGGTGATTTTGTGCCGAGCTGCCGGTCGGGGAGCTGTTGGCTGGCT
GGTGGCAGGATATATTGTGGTGTAAACAAATTGACGATTTAAATGGTAGGCGCGGCTTAATTAAGCGCTT
AATTAAGCGCTTAATTAAGCGCTTAATAAGCCGCGCCGTACCCCAATAGTCTCGACAGACACATAGCACC
TAACATTATTGCTTAAATTTACTATTTTTTTACTATATTATACTCAACCCAATGAGCATAAAGACTGTAA
AATCTCAAATTCCTGAGAAGCATATTTATCGATCCCACAGACTTGATAGTTCCATAATCCATACGCTGCA
GCCAAATTGCTAGTGTGTTGAACATTTAACACGTAGAGAACTAGAAAAGATATAAAACTAAGATTGATAT
CCAAAATAGACGAGAACAATAAGCAAAAACTCTTAGTTTTGAAATAAATCAACAATCCCGAGGGTTGTCA
CATACATCAAAAACGAAAATCCATATAGCAAAAAAAACTCTAAATTACCGTTCGACAAAAAGAGAAAACT
GATAGGACATTTGCTAAACATTAAAATCAAAATTTGGATCAAGCCGAATTCTCAGAAGAACTCGTCAAGA
AGGCGATAGAAGGCGATGCGCTGCGAATCGGGAGCGGCGATACCGTAAAGCACGAGGAAGCGGTCAGCCC
ATTCGCCGCCAAGCTCTTCAGCAATATCACGGGTAGCCAACGCTATGTCCTGATAGCGGTCCGCCACACC
CAGCCGGCCACAGTCGATGAATCCAGAAAAGCGGCCATTTTCCACCATGATATTCGGCAAGCAGGCATCG
CCATGGGTCACGACGAGATCATCGCCGTCGGGCATGCGCGCCTTGAGCCTGGCGAACAGTTCGGCTGGCG
CGAGCCCCTGATGCTCTTCGTCCAGATCATCCTGATCGACAAGACCGGCTTCCATCCGAGTACGTGCTCG
CTCGATGCGATGTTTCGCTTGGTGGTCGAATGGGCAGGTAGCCGGATCAAGCGTATGCAGCCGCCGCATT
GCATCAGCCATGATGGATACTTTCTCGGCAGGAGCAAGGTGAGATGACAGGAGATCCTGCCCCGGCACTT
CGCCCAATAGCAGCCAGTCCCTTCCCGCTTCAGTGACAACGTCGAGCACAGCTGCGCAAGGAACGCCCGT
CGTGGCCAGCCACGATAGCCGCGCTGCCTCGTCCTGCAGTTCATTCAGGGCACCGGACAGGTCGGTCTTG
ACAAAAAGAACCGGGCGCCCCTGCGCTGACAGCCGGAACACGGCGGCATCAGAGCAGCCGATTGTCTGTT
GTGCCCAGTCATAGCCGAATAGCCTCTCCACCCAAGCGGCCGGAGAACCTGCGTGCAATCCATCTTGTTC
AATCATCTCGAGACGTACCGCGCGATGCATTCGAAGATCGATCCTTCGCCTGGAGGAGAGAAATCAGTGG
CGCTGCGGCTTTTAGGGTTTCTTTGTTGATGGAATGAGAGTGTAAGCTCTGCCAGTGCCACTTTATTAGG
GTTTTACAAGCCCTTTTCTTCGTAATTGGGCCTGACATTTTGTGCCACTTGGGCCTTTAGAGATGAAAAT
GTATATTGGGCTTAAGTTGACTTGAAGGATAAATTAGTTTAGGATATTACGTTTTTTATGAGAATTGGTG
TGTCGGATACATGTATATGATGCATTCAAATATATGTATTCTAGATACATTTAAGTTTAGATACAATCTA
AAATGTGTCTTTAATTACAGGACTGTAACTAAAATACTTAATGTAAGAAGAATATTACTCCTTTAATAGC
TTTTGAGTATATCTAGTCTAACATCTTTTAAAAAAGTCTAATTTCTTTCATTTATTTTTCGAGCAATAGC
AAAGTGCATAATTATTTTTTTCTTCTAGAAATTCAGATTTGTTTCTCTAAATTTTGAGATTCTTTTCTCA
ATTTTGTATGTCTAGAGAACAATGTGTATTTTTCACTCTAGTTGGTTGTTACTTTGTTGAATGTTCTGAT
AAAAGTATATTGTTATTTCTGAAGTAGATATAAACCTTCATTTGGAAATTATACATAAATCAAAATCGTT
AATTATCTAGATCAAGATATATGCCCTTTTCCTAATGTATTTGATACATGCACCTAATTTCACTAGATGT
ATCTTTTCTATTTTTTAAATTATGAATAGTTAATTTTTTCCATATGTGTATTTGATACATACTTCATGAC
TTTAAAAAATTAATTATATACCAGATATATGTATTTAAAATTTGTTATGTATTTAAAGTATGTATATGAT
TATTCGATATTAATCTCTTCGATGAAGGCCCTATTTGTCCCACATCGTCAGAAAGATAAATTATATCAGC
GTTTAAATACTTGAAGCTTACCAGTAGGGTCGCATGCCCGAAGGCTACGTCCGTTTTAGAGCTAGAAATA
GCAAGTTAAAATAAGGCTAGTCCGTTATCAACTTGAAAAAGTGGCACCGAGTCGGTGCTTTTTTTACTAG
TGGAGCTCAACTTTTGATTCGCTATTTGCAGTGCACCTGTGGCGTTCATCACATCTTTTGTGACACTGTT
TGCACTGGTCATTGCTATTACAAAGGACCTTCCTGATGTTGAAGGAGATCGAAAGTAAGTAACTGCACGC
ATAACCATTTTCTTTCCGCTCTTTGGCTCAATCCATTTGACAGTCAAAGACAATGTTTAACCAGCTCCGT
TTGATATATTGTCTTTATGTGTTTGTTCAAGCATGTTTAGTTAATCATGCCTTTGATTGATCTTGAATAG
GTTCCAAATATCAACCCTGGCAACAAAACTTGGAGTGAGAAACATTGCATTCCTCGGTTCTGGACTTCTG
CTAGTAAATTATGTTTCAGCCATATCACTAGCTTTCTACATGCCTCAGGTGAATTCATCTATTTCCGTCT
TAACTATTTCGGTTAATTAAAGCACGAACACCATTACTGCATGTAGAAGCTTGATAAACTATCGCCACCA
ATTTATTTTTGTTGCGATATTGTTACTTTCCTCAGTATGCAGCTTTGAAAAGACCAACCCTCTTATCCTT
TAACAATGAACAGGTTTTTAGAGGTAGCTTGATGATTCCTGCACATGTGATCTTGGCTTCAGGCTTAATT
TTCCAGGTAAAGCATTATGAGATACTCTTATATCTCTTACATACTTTTGAGATAATGCACAAGAACTTCA
TAACTATATGCTTTAGTTTCTGCATTTGACACTGCCAAATTCATTAATCTCTAATATCTTTGTTGTTGAT
CTTTGGTAGACATGGGTACTAGAAAAAGCAAACTACACCAAGGTAAAATACTTTTGTACAAACATAAACT
CGTTATCACGGAACATCAATGGAGTGTATATCTAACGGAGTGTAGAAACATTTGATTATTGCAGGAAGCT
ATCTCAGGATATTATCGGTTTATATGGAATCTCTTCTACGCAGAGTATCTGTTATTCCCCTTCCTCTAGC
TTTCAATTTCATGGTGAGGATATGCAGTTTTCTTTGTATATCATTCTTCTTCTTCTTTGTAGCTTGGAGT
CAAAATCGGTTCCTTCATGTACATACATCAAGGATATGTCCTTCTGAATTTTTATATCTTGCAATAAAAA
TGCTTGTACCAATTGAAACACCAGCTTTTTGAGTTCTATGATCACTGACTTGGTTCTAACCAAAAAAAAA
AAAATGTTTAATTTACATATCTAAAAGTAGGTTTAGGGAAACCTAAACAGTAAAATATTTGTATATTATT
CGAATTTCACTCATCATAAAAACTTAAATTGCACCATAAAATTTTGTTTTACTATTAATGATGTAATTTG
TGTAACTTAAGATAAAAATAATATTCCGTAAGTTAACCGGCTAAAACCACGTATAAACCAGGGAACCTGT
TAAACCGGTTCTTTACTGGATAAAGAAATGAAAGCCCATGTAGACAGCTCCATTAGAGCCCAAACCCTAA
ATTTCTCATCTATATAAAAGGAGTGACATTAGGGTTTTTGTTCGTCCTCTTAAAGCTTCTCGTTTTCTCT
GCCGTCTCTCTCATTCGCGCGACGCAAACGATCTTCAGGTGATCTTCTTTCTCCAAATCCTCTCTCATAA
CTCTGATTTCGTACTTGTGTATTTGAGCTCACGCTCTGTTTCTCTCACCACAGCAGCTAGCATGGACAAG
AAGTACTCCATTGGGCTCGATATCGGCACAAACAGCGTCGGCTGGGCCGTCATTACGGACGAGTACAAGG
TGCCGAGCAAAAAATTCAAAGTTCTGGGCAATACCGATCGCCACAGCATAAAGAAGAACCTCATTGGCGC
CCTCCTGTTCGACTCCGGGGAGACGGCCGAAGCCACGCGGCTCAAAAGAACAGCACGGCGCAGATATACC
CGCAGAAAGAATCGGATCTGCTACCTGCAGGAGATCTTTAGTAATGAGATGGCTAAGGTGGATGACTCTT
TCTTCCATAGGCTGGAGGAGTCCTTTTTGGTGGAGGAGGATAAAAAGCACGAGCGCCACCCAATCTTTGG
CAATATCGTGGACGAGGTGGCGTACCATGAAAAGTACCCAACCATATATCATCTGAGGAAGAAGCTTGTA
GACAGTACTGATAAGGCTGACTTGCGGTTGATCTATCTCGCGCTGGCGCATATGATCAAATTTCGGGGAC
ACTTCCTCATCGAGGGGGACCTGAACCCAGACAACAGCGATGTCGACAAACTCTTTATCCAACTGGTTCA
GACTTACAATCAGCTTTTCGAAGAGAACCCGATCAACGCATCCGGAGTTGACGCCAAAGCAATCCTGAGC
GCTAGGCTGTCCAAATCCCGGCGGCTCGAAAACCTCATCGCACAGCTCCCTGGGGAGAAGAAGAACGGCC
TGTTTGGTAATCTTATCGCCCTGTCACTCGGGCTGACCCCCAACTTTAAATCTAACTTCGACCTGGCCGA
AGATGCCAAGCTTCAACTGAGCAAAGACACCTACGATGATGATCTCGACAATCTGCTGGCCCAGATCGGC
GACCAGTACGCAGACCTTTTTTTGGCGGCAAAGAACCTGTCAGACGCCATTCTGCTGAGTGATATTCTGC
GAGTGAACACGGAGATCACCAAAGCTCCGCTGAGCGCTAGTATGATCAAGCGCTATGATGAGCACCACCA
AGACTTGACTTTGCTGAAGGCCCTTGTCAGACAGCAACTGCCTGAGAAGTACAAGGAAATTTTCTTCGAT
CAGTCTAAAAATGGCTACGCCGGATACATTGACGGCGGAGCAAGCCAGGAGGAATTTTACAAATTTATTA
AGCCCATCTTGGAAAAAATGGACGGCACCGAGGAGCTGCTGGTAAAGCTTAACAGAGAAGATCTGTTGCG
CAAACAGCGCACTTTCGACAATGGAAGCATCCCCCACCAGATTCACCTGGGCGAACTGCACGCTATCCTC
AGGCGGCAAGAGGATTTCTACCCCTTTTTGAAAGATAACAGGGAAAAGATTGAGAAAATCCTCACATTTC
GGATACCCTACTATGTAGGCCCCCTCGCCCGGGGAAATTCCAGATTCGCGTGGATGACTCGCAAATCAGA
AGAGACCATCACTCCCTGGAACTTCGAGGAAGTCGTGGATAAGGGGGCCTCTGCCCAGTCCTTCATCGAA
AGGATGACTAACTTTGATAAAAATCTGCCTAACGAAAAGGTGCTTCCTAAACACTCTCTGCTGTACGAGT
ACTTCACAGTTTATAACGAGCTGACCAAGGTCAAATACGTCACAGAAGGGATGAGAAAGCCAGCATTCCT
GTCTGGAGAGCAGAAGAAAGCTATCGTGGACCTCCTCTTCAAGACGAACCGGAAAGTTACCGTGAAACAG
CTCAAAGAAGACTATTTCAAAAAGATTGAATGTTTCGACTCTGTTGAAATCAGCGGAGTGGAGGATCGCT
TCAACGCATCCCTGGGAACGTATCACGATCTCCTGAAAATCATTAAAGACAAGGACTTCCTGGACAATGA
GGAGAACGAGGACATTCTTGAGGACATTGTCCTCACCCTTACGTTGTTTGAAGATAGGGAGATGATTGAA
GAACGCTTGAAAACTTACGCTCATCTCTTCGACGACAAAGTCATGAAACAGCTCAAGAGGCGCCGATATA
CAGGATGGGGGCGGCTGTCAAGAAAACTGATCAATGGCATCCGAGACAAGCAGAGTGGAAAGACAATCCT
GGATTTTCTTAAGTCCGATGGATTTGCCAACCGGAACTTCATGCAGTTGATCCATGATGACTCTCTCACC
TTTAAGGAGGACATCCAGAAAGCACAAGTTTCTGGCCAGGGGGACAGTCTTCACGAGCACATCGCTAATC
TTGCAGGTAGCCCAGCTATCAAAAAGGGAATACTGCAGACCGTTAAGGTCGTGGATGAACTCGTCAAAGT
AATGGGAAGGCATAAGCCCGAGAATATCGTTATCGAGATGGCCCGAGAGAACCAAACTACCCAGAAGGGA
CAGAAGAACAGTAGGGAAAGGATGAAGAGGATTGAAGAGGGTATAAAAGAACTGGGGTCCCAAATCCTTA
AGGAACACCCAGTTGAAAACACCCAGCTTCAGAATGAGAAGCTCTACCTGTACTACCTGCAGAACGGCAG
GGACATGTACGTGGATCAGGAACTGGACATCAATCGGCTCTCCGACTACGACGTGGATCATATCGTGCCC
CAGTCTTTTCTCAAAGATGATTCTATTGATAATAAAGTGTTGACAAGATCCGATAAAAATAGAGGGAAGA
GTGATAACGTCCCCTCAGAAGAAGTTGTCAAGAAAATGAAAAATTATTGGCGGCAGCTGCTGAACGCCAA
ACTGATCACACAACGGAAGTTCGATAATCTGACTAAGGCTGAACGAGGTGGCCTGTCTGAGTTGGATAAA
GCCGGCTTCATCAAAAGGCAGCTTGTTGAGACACGCCAGATCACCAAGCACGTGGCCCAAATTCTCGATT
CACGCATGAACACCAAGTACGATGAAAATGACAAACTGATTCGAGAGGTGAAAGTTATTACTCTGAAGTC
TAAGCTGGTCTCAGATTTCAGAAAGGACTTTCAGTTTTATAAGGTGAGAGAGATCAACAATTACCACCAT
GCGCATGATGCCTACCTGAATGCAGTGGTAGGCACTGCACTTATCAAAAAATATCCCAAGCTTGAATCTG
AATTTGTTTACGGAGACTATAAAGTGTACGATGTTAGGAAAATGATCGCAAAGTCTGAGCAGGAAATAGG
CAAGGCCACCGCTAAGTACTTCTTTTACAGCAATATTATGAATTTTTTCAAGACCGAGATTACACTGGCC
AATGGAGAGATTCGGAAGCGACCACTTATCGAAACAAACGGAGAAACAGGAGAAATCGTGTGGGACAAGG
GTAGGGATTTCGCGACAGTCCGGAAGGTCCTGTCCATGCCGCAGGTGAACATCGTTAAAAAGACCGAAGT
ACAGACCGGAGGCTTCTCCAAGGAAAGTATCCTCCCGAAAAGGAACAGCGACAAGCTGATCGCACGCAAA
AAAGATTGGGACCCCAAGAAATACGGCGGATTCGATTCTCCTACAGTCGCTTACAGTGTACTGGTTGTGG
CCAAAGTGGAGAAAGGGAAGTCTAAAAAACTCAAAAGCGTCAAGGAACTGCTGGGCATCACAATCATGGA
GCGATCAAGCTTCGAAAAAAACCCCATCGACTTTCTCGAAGCGAAAGGATATAAAGAGGTCAAAAAAGAC
CTCATCATTAAGCTTCCCAAGTACTCTCTCTTTGAGCTTGAAAACGGCCGGAAACGAATGCTCGCTAGTG
CGGGCGAGCTGCAGAAAGGTAACGAGCTGGCACTGCCCTCTAAATACGTTAATTTCTTGTATCTGGCCAG
CCACTATGAAAAGCTCAAAGGGTCTCCCGAAGATAATGAGCAGAAGCAGCTGTTCGTGGAACAACACAAA
CACTACCTTGATGAGATCATCGAGCAAATAAGCGAGTTCTCCAAAAGAGTGATCCTCGCCGACGCTAACC
TCGATAAGGTGCTTTCTGCTTACAATAAGCACAGGGATAAGCCCATCAGGGAGCAGGCAGAAAACATTAT
CCACTTGTTTACTCTGACCAACTTGGGCGCGCCTGCAGCCTTCAAGTACTTCGACACCACCATAGACAGA
AAGCGGTACACCTCTACAAAGGAGGTCCTGGACGCCACACTGATTCATCAGTCAATTACGGGGCTCTATG
AAACAAGAATCGACCTCTCTCAGCTCGGTGGAGACGGAACAAGAAAGAGAAGAAAGGTGTGACGGATCCT
CGAATATGAAGATGAAGATGAAATATTTGGTGTGTCAAATAAAAAGCTTGTGTGCTTAAGTTTGTGTTTT
TTTCTTGGCTTGTTGTGTTATGAATTTGTGGCTTTTTCTAATATCAAATGAATGTAAGATCTCATTATAA
TGAATAAACAAATGTTTCTATAATCCATTGTGAATGTTTTGTTGGATCTCTTCTGCAGCATATAACTACT
GTATGTGCTATGGTATGGACTATGGAATATGATTAAAGATAAGGTTTAAACTATCAGTGTTTGACAGGAT
ATATTGGCGGGTAAACCTAAGAGAAAAGAGCGTTTATTAGAATAATCGGATATTTAAAAGGGCGTGAAAA
GGTTTATCCGTTCGTCCATTTGTATGTGCATGCCAACCACAGGAGATCCAAAAGGATCTAGGTGAAGATC
CTTTTTGATAATCTCATGACCAAAATCCCTTAACGTGAGTTTTCGTTCCACTGAGCGTCAGACCCCGTAG
AAAAGATCAAAGGATCTTC
Features (pLannotate 1.2.2; 15 found; start..end, strand, type, name):
      1..589     +  rep_origin     ori: high-copy-number ColE1/pMB1/pBR322/pUC origin of replication
    778..805     -  CDS            TetR (fragment): tetracycline resistance regulatory protein; tetR
    829..1977    -  CDS            trfA: trans-acting replication protein that binds to and activates oriV
   2276..3070    -  CDS            KanR: aminoglycoside phosphotransferase; aphA-3; confers resistance to kanamycin
   3282..3913    -  rep_origin     oriV: incP origin of replication
   3993..4017    +  misc_feature   LB T-DNA repeat: left border repeat from nopaline C58 T-DNA
   4532..5326    -  CDS            NeoR/KanR: aminoglycoside phosphotransferase from Tn5; aph(3')-II (or nptII); confers resistance to neomycin, kanamycin, and G418 (Geneticin®)
   6333..6352    +  CDS            VN155(I152L) (fragment): improved N-terminal fragment of mVenus for use in bimolecular fluorescence complementation (BiFC) (Kodama and Hu, 2010)
   6353..6428    +  misc_RNA       gRNA scaffold: guide RNA scaffold for the Streptococcus pyogenes CRISPR/Cas9 system
   6470..6841    +  CDS            HST (fragment): HSTC_ARATH - Also known as HPT2, VTE2-2. Experimental evidence at protein level: Swiss-Prot protein existence level 1. Involved in the synthesis of plastoquinone-9. Can use both homogentisic acid and 2,5-dihydroxyphenylacetic acid gamma-lactone as prenyl acceptors, and solanesyl diphosphate > farnesyl diphosphate > geranylgeranyl diphosphate >> phytyl diphosphate as prenyl donors. Do not catalyze the decardoxylation of homogentisate uncoupled from prenylation. From Arabidopsis thaliana (Mouse-ear cress).
   6993..7076    +  CDS            HST (fragment): HSTC_ARATH - Also known as HPT2, VTE2-2. Experimental evidence at protein level: Swiss-Prot protein existence level 1. Involved in the synthesis of plastoquinone-9. Can use both homogentisic acid and 2,5-dihydroxyphenylacetic acid gamma-lactone as prenyl acceptors, and solanesyl diphosphate > farnesyl diphosphate > geranylgeranyl diphosphate >> phytyl diphosphate as prenyl donors. Do not catalyze the decardoxylation of homogentisate uncoupled from prenylation. From Arabidopsis thaliana (Mouse-ear cress).
   7342..7416    +  CDS            HST (fragment): HSTC_ARATH - Also known as HPT2, VTE2-2. Experimental evidence at protein level: Swiss-Prot protein existence level 1. Involved in the synthesis of plastoquinone-9. Can use both homogentisic acid and 2,5-dihydroxyphenylacetic acid gamma-lactone as prenyl acceptors, and solanesyl diphosphate > farnesyl diphosphate > geranylgeranyl diphosphate >> phytyl diphosphate as prenyl donors. Do not catalyze the decardoxylation of homogentisate uncoupled from prenylation. From Arabidopsis thaliana (Mouse-ear cress).
   8112..12215   +  CDS            cas9: CAS9_STRP1 - Also known as csn1 From Streptococcus pyogenes serotype M1.
  12255..12503   +  terminator     HSP terminator: efficient transcription terminator from the Arabidopsis thaliana heat shock protein 18.2 gene (Nagaya et al., 2010)
  12522..12546   +  misc_feature   RB T-DNA repeat: right border repeat from nopaline C58 T-DNA
