[The description below was written by a language model from this plasmid's Addgene catalogue record and pLannotate feature annotations shown in this document.]
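Description:
p305N-25 is a plant CRISPR-Cas9 binary vector of about 12.8 kb, built on the p305N backbone for T-DNA delivery into plants. It was made to test a synthetic RNA polymerase III promoter, MtU6.6m5, a variant derived from the MtU6.6 promoter. The backbone carries a high-copy ColE1/pUC-type origin for propagation in E. coli. It also has the broad-host-range incP oriV with its activator gene trfA, an arrangement normally used to maintain such vectors in Agrobacterium. Bacterial selection is by kanamycin, through an aphA-3 aminoglycoside phosphotransferase located outside the T-DNA.

Between the nopaline-type left and right border repeats, the T-DNA holds three functional units. Next to the left border is an nptII (NeoR/KanR) gene, presumably the plant selectable marker; its promoter and terminator are not annotated. The guide RNA cassette follows. The MtU6.6m5 promoter itself was not detected by the annotation software, but according to the catalogue entry it drives a 20-nt spacer targeting mEGFP. That spacer was auto-labelled as an mVenus fragment because of sequence similarity among GFP derivatives, and it is fused directly to the Streptococcus pyogenes gRNA scaffold. Downstream is the S. pyogenes Cas9 coding sequence, terminated by the Arabidopsis HSP18.2 terminator. The Cas9 promoter is not stated. The region upstream of Cas9 matches fragments of the Arabidopsis HST locus, which may be genomic sequence belonging to a plant-derived promoter rather than a true coding feature.

The construct is used to edit mEGFP in a Nicotiana benthamiana reporter line, where editing of the reporter serves as a measure of how well this short synthetic Pol III promoter expresses guide RNA. It belongs to a comparative series of nonredundant Pol III promoters for CRISPR applications.
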