Addgene plasmid #246308: p305N-25
Purpose: Evaluation of a synthetic Pol III promoter based on the MtU6.6 promoter for CRISPR-Cas9 editing of mEGFP in a Nicotiana benthamiana reporter line
Depositing lab: Chung-Jui Tsai. Depositing organization: University of Georgia. Publication: A compendium of nonredundant short polymerase III promoters for CRISPR applications. Deguchi M, Sinclair KM, Patel A, Coile M, Ortega MA, Bewg WP, Tsai CJ. Plant Physiol. 2025 Jul 3;198(3):kiaf294. doi: 10.1093/plphys/kiaf294. PubMed 40673482.
Backbone
  Vector backbone: p305N
  Vector type: Plant Expression, CRISPR
Growth in bacteria
  Bacterial resistance: Kanamycin, 50 μg/mL
  Growth temperature: 37°C
  Growth strain: DH5alpha
  Copy number: High Copy
Gene/Insert
  Gene/Insert name: MtU6.6m5 promoter
  gRNA/shRNA sequence: CATGCCCGAAGGCTACGTCC
  Species: Synthetic
  Promoter: MtU6.6m5 promoter
  Cloning method: Gibson Cloning
Terms and licenses: Academic/Nonprofit Terms; Industry Terms: Not Available to Industry
How to cite: p305N-25 was a gift from Chung-Jui Tsai (Addgene plasmid # 246308 ; http://n2t.net/addgene:246308 ; RRID:Addgene_246308)
