>Addgene plasmid #246308 | p305N-25 | depositor partial sequence | sequence record 487352 | promoter
TATTTGTCCCACATCGTCAGAAAGATAAATTATATCAGCGTTTAAATACTTGAAGCTTACCAGTAGGGTC
